>Addgene plasmid #104310 | mito-mGarnet2 | addgene full sequence | sequence record 225636 | Addgene NGS Result
GACATTGATTATTGACTAGTTATTAATAGTAATCAATTACGGGGTCATTAGTTCATAGCCCATATATGGA
GTTCCGCGTTACATAACTTACGGTAAATGGCCCGCCTGGCTGACCGCCCAACGACCCCCGCCCATTGACG
TCAATAATGACGTATGTTCCCATAGTAACGCCAATAGGGACTTTCCATTGACGTCAATGGGTGGAGTATT
TACGGTAAACTGCCCACTTGGCAGTACATCAAGTGTATCATATGCCAAGTACGCCCCCTATTGACGTCAA
TGACGGTAAATGGCCCGCCTGGCATTATGCCCAGTACATGACCTTATGGGACTTTCCTACTTGGCAGTAC
ATCTACGTATTAGTCATCGCTATTACCATGGTGATGCGGTTTTGGCAGTACATCAATGGGCGTGGATAGC
GGTTTGACTCACGGGGATTTCCAAGTCTCCACCCCATTGACGTCAATGGGAGTTTGTTTTGGCACCAAAA
TCAACGGGACTTTCCAAAATGTCGTAACAACTCCGCCCCATTGACGCAAATGGGCGGTAGGCGTGTACGG
TGGGAGGTCTATATAAGCAGAGCTCTCTGGCTAACTAGAGAACCCACTGCTTACTGGCTTATCGAAATTA
ATACGACTCACTATAGGGAGACCCAAGCTTGGTACCATGTCCGTCCTGACGCCGCTGCTGCTGCGGGGCT
TGACAGGCTCGGCCCGGCGGCTCCCAGTGCCGCGCGCCAAGATCCATTCGTTGGAATTCTGCAGATATCC
ATCACACTGGCGGCCGCTCGAGATGAACAGCCTGATCAAAGAAAACATGCGGATGAAGGTGGTGCTGGAA
GGCAGCGTGAACGGCCACCAGTTCAAGTGCACCGGCGAGGGCGAGGGCAACCCCTACATGGGCACCCAGA
CCATGCGGATCAAAGTGATCGAGGGCGGACCTCTGCCCTTCGCCTTCGACATCCTGGCCACATCCTTCAT
GTACGGCAGCAAGACCTTCATCAAGTACCCCAAGGGCATCCCCGATTTCTTCAAGCAGAGCTTCCCCGAG
GGCTTCACCTGGGAGAGAGTGACCAGATACGAGGACGGCGGCGTGATCACCGTGATGCAGGACACCAGCC
TGGAAGATGGCTGCCTGGTGTACCATGCCCAGCTCAGGGGCGTGAATTTTCCCAGCAACGGCGCCGTGAT
GCAGAAGAAAACCAAGGGCTGGGAGCCCAACACCGAGATGATGTACCCCGCTGACGGCGGACTGAGAGGC
TACAACCACATGGCCCTGAAGGTGGACGGCGGAGGGCACCTGCACTGCAGCCTGGTGACCACCTACCGGT
CCAAGAAAACCGTGGGCAACATCAAGATGCCCGGCATCCACGCCGTGGACCGGCGGCTGGAAAGGCTGGA
AGAGTCCGACAACGAGATGTTCGTGGTGCAGCGGGAGCACGCCGTGGCCAAGTTCGCCGGCCTGGGCGGA
GGGTAATCTAGAGGGCCCTATTCTATAGTGTCACCTAAATGCTAGAGCTCGCTGATCAGCCTCGACTGTG
CCTTCTAGTTGCCAGCCATCTGTTGTTTGCCCCTCCCCCGTGCCTTCCTTGACCCTGGAAGGTGCCACTC
CCACTGTCCTTTCCTAATAAAATGAGGAAATTGCATCGCATTGTCTGAGTAGGTGTCATTCTATTCTGGG
GGGTGGGGTGGGGCAGGACAGCAAGGGGGAGGATTGGGAAGACAATAGCAGGCATGCTGGGGATGCGGTG
GGCTCTATGGCTTCTGAGGCGGAAAGAACCAGCTGGGGCTCTAGGGGGTATCCCC
[124 nt withheld, positions 1806-1929]
C
[91 nt withheld, positions 1931-2021]
A
[49 nt withheld, positions 2023-2071]
CCTTTGACGTTGGAGTCCACGTTCTTT
[37 nt withheld, positions 2099-2135]
ACCCTATCTCGGTCTATTCTTTTGATTTATAAGGGATTTTGCCGATTTCGGCCTATTGGTTAAAAAATGA
GCTGATTTAACAAAAATTTAACGCGAATTAATTCTGTGGAATGTGTGTCAGTTAGGGTGTGGAAAGTCCC
CAGGCTCCCCAGCAGGCAGAAGTATGCAAAGCATGCATCTCAATTAGTCAGCAACCAGGTGTGGAAAGTC
CCCAGGCTCCCCAGCAGGCAGAAGTATGCAAAGCATGCATCTCAATTAGTCAGCAACCATAGTCCCGCCC
CTAACTCCGCCCATCCCGCCCCTAACTCCGCCCAGTTCCGCCCATTCTCCGCCCCATGGCTGACTAATTT
TTTTTATTTATGCAGAGGCCGAGGCCGCCTCTGCCTCTGAGCTATTCCAGAAGTAGTGAGGAGGCTTTTT
TGGAGGCCTAGGCTTTTGCAAAAAGCTCCCGGGAGCTTGTATATCCATTTTCGGATCTGATCAAGAGACA
GGATGAGGATCGTTTCGCATGATTGAACAAGATGGATTGCACGCAGGTTCTCCGGCCGCTTGGGTGGAGA
GGCTATTCGGCTATGACTGGGCACAACAGACAATCGGCTGCTCTGATGCCGCCGTGTTCCGGCTGTCAGC
GCAGGGGCGCCCGGTTCTTTTTGTCAAGACCGACCTGTCCGGTGCCCTGAATGAACTGCAGGACGAGGCA
GCGCGGCTATCGTGGCTGGCCACGACGGGCGTTCCTTGCGCAGCTGTGCTCGACGTTGTCACTGAAGCGG
GAAGGGACTGGCTGCTATTGGGCGAAGTGCCGGGGCAGGATCTCCTGTCATCTCACCTTGCTCCTGCCGA
GAAAGTATCCATCATGGCTGATGCAATGCGGCGGCTGCATACGCTTGATCCGGCTACCTGCCCATTCGAC
CACCAAGCGAAACATCGCATCGAGCGAGCACGTACTCGGATGGAAGCCGGTCTTGTCGATCAGGATGATC
TGGACGAAGAGCATCAGGGGCTCGCGCCAGCCGAACTGTTCGCCAGGCTCAAGGCGCGCATGCCCGACGG
CGAGGATCTCGTCGTGACCCATGGCGATGCCTGCTTGCCGAATATCATGGTGGAAAATGGCCGCTTTTCT
GGATTCATCGACTGTGGCCGGCTGGGTGTGGCGGACCGCTATCAGGACATAGCGTTGGCTACCCGTGATA
TTGCTGAAGAGCTTGGCGGCGAATGGGCTGACCGCTTCCTCGTGCTTTACGGTATCGCCGCTCCCGATTC
GCAGCGCATCGCCTTCTATCGCCTTCTTGACGAGTTCTTCTGAGCGGGACTCTGGGGTTCGAAATGACCG
ACCAAGCGACGCCCAACCTGCCATCACGAGATTTCGATTCCACCGCCGCCTTCTATGAAAGGTTGGGCTT
CGGAATCGTTTTCCGGGACGCCGGCTGGATGATCCTCCAGCGCGGGGATCTCATGCTGGAGTTCTTCGCC
CACCCCAACTTGTTTATTGCAGCTTATAATGGTTACAAATAAAGCAATAGCATCACAAATTTCACAAATA
AAGCATTTTTTTCACTGCATTCTAGTTGTGGTTTGTCCAAACTCATCAATGTATCTTATCATGTCTGTAT
ACCGTCGACCTCTAGCTAGAGCTTGGCGTAATCATGGTCATAGCTGTTTCCTGTGTGAAATTGTTATCCG
CTCACAATTCCACACAACATACGAGCCGGAAGCATAAAGTGTAAAGCCTGGGGTGCCTAATGAGTGAGCT
AACTCACATTAATTGCGTTGCGCTCACTGCCCGCTTTCCAGTCGGGAAACCTGTCGTGCCAGCTGCATTA
ATGAATCGGCCAACGCGCGGGGAGAGGCGGTTTGCGTATTGGGCGCTCTTCCGCTTCCTCGCTCACTGAC
TCGCTGCGCTCGGTCGTTCGGCTGCGGCGAGCGGTATCAGCTCACTCAAAGGCGGTAATACGGTTATCCA
CAGAATCAGGGGATAACGCAGGAAAGAACATGTGAGCAAAAGGCCAGCAAAAGGCCAGGAACCGTAAAAA
GGCCGCGTTGCTGGCGTTTTTCCATAGGCTCCGCCCCCCTGACGAGCATCACAAAAATCGACGCTCAAGT
CAGAGGTGGCGAAACCCGACAGGACTATAAAGATACCAGGCGTTTCCCCCTGGAAGCTCCCTCGTGCGCT
CTCCTGTTCCGACCCTGCCGCTTACCGGATACCTGTCCGCCTTTCTCCCTTCGGGAAGCGTGGCGCTTTC
TCATAGCTCACGCTGTAGGTATCTCAGTTCGGTGTAGGTCGTTCGCTCCAAGCTGGGCTGTGTGCACGAA
CCCCCCGTTCAGCCCGACCGCTGCGCCTTATCCGGTAACTATCGTCTTGAGTCCAACCCGGTAAGACACG
ACTTATCGCCACTGGCAGCAGCCACTGGTAACAGGATTAGCAGAGCGAGGTATGTAGGCGGTGCTACAGA
GTTCTTGAAGTGGTGGCCTAACTACGGCTACACTAGAAGAACAGTATTTGGTATCTGCGCTCTGCTGAAG
CCAGTTACCTTCGGAAAAAGAGTTGGTAGCTCTTGATCCGGCAAACAAACCACCGCTGGTAGCGGTGGTT
TTTTTGTTTGCAAGCAGCAGATTACGCGCAGAAAAAAAGGATCTCAAGAAGATCCTTTGATCTTTTCTAC
GGGGTCTGACGCTCAGTGGAACGAAAACTCACGTTAAGGGATTTTGGTCATGAGATTATCAAAAAGGATC
TTCACCTAGATCCTTTTAAATTAAAAATGAAGTTTTAAATCAATCTAAAGTATATATGAGTAAACTTGGT
CTGACAGTTACCAATGCTTAATCAGTGAGGCACCTATCTCAGCGATCTGTCTATTTCGTTCATCCATAGT
TGCCTGACTCCCCGTCGTGTAGATAACTACGATACGGGAGGGCTTACCATCTGGCCCCAGTGCTGCAATG
ATACCGCGAGACCCACGCTCACCGGCTCCAGATTTATCAGCAATAAACCAGCCAGCCGGAAGGGCCGAGC
GCAGAAGTGGTCCTGCAACTTTATCCGCCTCCATCCAGTCTATTAATTGTTGCCGGGAAGCTAGAGTAAG
TAGTTCGCCAGTTAATAGTTTGCGCAACGTTGTTGCCATTGCTACAGGCATCGTGGTGTCACGCTCGTCG
TTTGGTATGGCTTCATTCAGCTCCGGTTCCCAACGATCAAGGCGAGTTACATGATCCCCCATGTTGTGCA
AAAAAGCGGTTAGCTCCTTCGGTCCTCCGATCGTTGTCAGAAGTAAGTTGGCCGCAGTGTTATCACTCAT
GGTTATGGCAGCACTGCATAATTCTCTTACTGTCATGCCATCCGTAAGATGCTTTTCTGTGACTGGTGAG
TACTCAACCAAGTCATTCTGAGAATAGTGTATGCGGCGACCGAGTTGCTCTTGCCCGGCGTCAATACGGG
ATAATACCGCGCCACATAGCAGAACTTTAAAAGTGCTCATCATTGGAAAACGTTCTTCGGGGCGAAAACT
CTCAAGGATCTTACCGCTGTTGAGATCCAGTTCGATGTAACCCACTCGTGCACCCAACTGATCTTCAGCA
TCTTTTACTTTCACCAGCGTTTCTGGGTGAGCAAAAACAGGAAGGCAAAATGCCGCAAAAAAGGGAATAA
GGGCGACACGGAAATGTTGAATACTCATACTCTTCCTTTTTCAATATTATTGAAGCATTTATCAGGGTTA
TTGTCTCATGAGCGGATACATATTTGAATGTATTTAGAAAAATAAACAAATAGGGGTTCCGCGCACATTT
CCCCGAAAAGTGCCACCTGACGTCGACGGATCGGGAGATCTCCCGATCCCCTATGGTGCACTCTCAGTAC
AATCTGCTCTGATGCCGCATAGTTAAGCCAGTATCTGCTCCCTGCTTGTGTGTTGGAGGTCGCTGAGTAG
TGCGCGAGCAAAATTTAAGCTACAACAAGGCAAGGCTTGACCGACAATTGCATGAAGAATCTGCTTAGGG
TTAGGCGTTTTGCGCTGCTTCGCGATGTACGGGCCAGATATACGCGTT
Features (pLannotate 1.2.2; 22 found; start..end, strand, type, name):
      1..380     +  enhancer       CMV enhancer: human cytomegalovirus immediate early enhancer
    381..584     +  promoter       CMV promoter: human cytomegalovirus (CMV) immediate early promoter
    580..613     +  LTR            5' LTR (truncated) (fragment): truncated 5' long terminal repeat (LTR) from HIV-1
    629..647     +  promoter       T7 promoter: promoter for bacteriophage T7 RNA polymerase
    667..741     +  CDS            COX8 presequence: mitochondrial presequence of human cytochrome c oxidase subunit VIII (Rizutto et al., 1989)
    793..1473    +  CDS            mGarnet2: mGarnet2 is a basic (constitutively fluorescent) red fluorescent protein published in 2017, derived from Entacmaea quadricolor. It has high acid sensitivity.
   1492..1510    -  promoter       SP6 promoter: promoter for bacteriophage SP6 RNA polymerase
   1536..1760    +  polyA_signal   bGH poly(A) signal: bovine growth hormone polyadenylation signal
   1764..1785    +  promoter       SV40 promoter (fragment): SV40 enhancer and early promoter
   1806..2234    +  rep_origin     f1 ori (sequence partly withheld): f1 bacteriophage origin of replication; arrow indicates direction of (+) strand synthesis
   2248..2577    +  promoter       SV40 promoter: SV40 enhancer and early promoter
   2644..3435    +  CDS            neo: KKA2_KLEPN - Also known as kan, nptII. Experimental evidence at protein level: Swiss-Prot protein existence level 1. Resistance to kanamycin, neomycin, paromomycin, ribostamycin, butirosin and gentamicin B. From Klebsiella pneumoniae.
   3459..3617    +  CDS            ble (fragment): BLE_KLEPN - Experimental evidence at protein level: Swiss-Prot protein existence level 1. Binding protein with a strong affinity to the bleomycin family of antibiotics. Binds to CL990; an antimitotic-antibiotic compound. From Klebsiella pneumoniae.
   3612..3733    +  polyA_signal   SV40 poly(A) signal: SV40 polyadenylation signal
   3806..3822    -  protein_bind   lac operator: The lac repressor binds to the lac operator to inhibit transcription in E. coli. This inhibition can be relieved by adding lactose or isopropyl-β-D-thiogalactopyranoside (IPTG). lac repressor encoded by lacI
   3830..3860    -  promoter       lac promoter: promoter for the E. coli lac operon
   3875..3896    -  protein_bind   CAP binding site: CAP binding activates transcription in the presence of cAMP. E. coli catabolite activator protein
   3909..4001    -  CDS            lacI (fragment): lac repressor; lacI; The lac repressor binds to the lac operator to inhibit transcription in E. coli. This inhibition can be relieved by adding lactose or isopropyl-β-D-thiogalactopyranoside (IPTG).
   4184..4772    -  rep_origin     ori: high-copy-number ColE1/pMB1/pBR322/pUC origin of replication
   4943..5803    -  CDS            AmpR: β-lactamase; bla; confers resistance to ampicillin, carbenicillin, and related antibiotics
   5804..5908    -  promoter       AmpR promoter: bla
   5967..6019    -  misc_feature   bom (fragment): basis of mobility region from pBR322
