[The description below was written by a language model from this plasmid's Addgene catalogue record and pLannotate feature annotations shown in this document.]
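Description:
mito-mGarnet2 is a mammalian expression plasmid built on the pcDNA3.1 backbone that encodes a mitochondrially targeted version of the far-red fluorescent protein mGarnet2. The sequenced construct is 6,173 nt, and the roughly 800 bp insert was placed between the HindIII and XbaI sites of the polylinker, both of which were retained. In bacteria the plasmid replicates from a high-copy ColE1/pUC-type origin and is selected with ampicillin through the β-lactamase gene. An f1 origin is also present, allowing single-stranded DNA production.

Expression in mammalian cells is driven by the human cytomegalovirus immediate-early enhancer and promoter and terminated by the bovine growth hormone polyadenylation signal. The open reading frame begins with the presequence of human cytochrome c oxidase subunit VIII, a standard mitochondrial import signal, followed after a short linker region by mGarnet2, a constitutively fluorescent red protein derived from Entacmaea quadricolor. The presequence directs the fusion into mitochondria, so the fluorescent signal marks the organelle in living cells. T7 and SP6 promoters flank the insert, as is usual for this backbone, and can serve for in vitro transcription or as sequencing primer sites. A separate cassette with the SV40 early promoter, the neomycin phosphotransferase gene and the SV40 polyadenylation signal allows G418 selection of stably transfected cells. The short HIV-1 LTR, ble, lacI and bom fragments in the automated annotation appear to be partial matches to backbone sequence rather than functional elements.

The construct is intended as a live-cell mitochondrial marker, and the associated publication presents mGarnet2 as a label for fluorescence microscopy and STED nanoscopy.
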