Addgene plasmid #104310: mito-mGarnet2
Purpose: codes for a fusion of fluorescent protein mGarnet2 and mito, stains mictochondrial content in live cells, i.e. human cytochrome c oxidase subunit VIII, the mitochondrial targeting sequence mito
Depositing lab: Ulrich Nienhaus. Depositing organization: Karlsruhe Institute of Technology. Publication: A far-red emitting fluorescent marker protein, mGarnet2, for microscopy and STED nanoscopy. Matela G, Gao P, Guigas G, Eckert AF, Nienhaus K, Nienhaus GU. Chem Commun (Camb). 2017 Jan 10;53(5):979-982. doi: 10.1039/c6cc09081h. PubMed 28044150.
Backbone
  Vector backbone: pcDNA3.1
  Backbone manufacturer: Invitrogen/ life technologies
  Backbone size w/o insert (bp): 5428
  Vector type: Mammalian Expression
Growth in bacteria
  Bacterial resistance: Ampicillin, 100 μg/mL
  Growth temperature: 37°C
  Growth strain: DH5alpha
  Copy number: High Copy
Gene/Insert
  Gene/Insert name: mito-mGarnet2
  Insert size (bp): 807
  Promoter: CMV
  Cloning method: Restriction Enzyme; 5′ cloning site HindIII (not destroyed); 3′ cloning site XbaI (not destroyed)
  Sequencing primers: 5′ GGC TAA CTA GAG AAC CCA CTG; 3′ GGC AAC TAG AAG GCA CAG TC
Terms and licenses: Academic/Nonprofit Terms; Industry Terms: Not Available to Industry
How to cite: mito-mGarnet2 was a gift from Ulrich Nienhaus (Addgene plasmid # 104310 ; http://n2t.net/addgene:104310 ; RRID:Addgene_104310)
