>Addgene plasmid #104310 | mito-mGarnet2 | depositor partial sequence | sequence record 197475 | mito including linker
ATGTCCGTCCTGACGCCGCTGCTGCTGCGGGGCTTGACAGGCTCGGCCCGGCGGCTCCCAGTGCCGCGCG
CCAAGATCCATTCGTTGGAATTCTGCAGATATCCATCACACTGGCGGCCGCTCGAG
