>Addgene plasmid #104310 | mito-mGarnet2 | depositor partial sequence | sequence record 197476 | mGarnet2
CGGCTCCCAGTGCCGCGCGCCAAGATCCATTCGTTGGAATTCTGCAGATATCCATCACACTGGCGGCCGC
TCGAGATGAACAGCCTGATCAAAGAAAACATGCGGATGAAGGTGGTGCTGGAAGGCAGCGTGAACGGCCA
CCAGTTCAAGTGCACCGGCGAGGGCGAGGGCAACCCCTACATGGGCACCCAGACCATGCGGATCAAAGTG
ATCGAGGGCGGACCTCTGCCCTTCGCCTTCGACATCCTGGCCACATCCTTCATGTACGGCAGCAAGACCT
TCATCAAGTACCCCAAGGGCATCCCCGATTTCTTCAAGCAGAGCTTCCCCGAGGGCTTCACCTGGGAGAG
AGTGACCAGATACGAGGACGGCGGCGTGATCACCGTGATGCAGGACACCAGCCTGGAAGATGGCTGCCTG
GTGTACCATGCCCAGCTCAGGGGCGTGAATTTTCCCAGCAACGGCGCCGTGATGCAGAAGAAAACCAAGG
GCTGGGAGCCCAACACCGAGATGATGTACCCCGCTGACGGCGGACTGAGAGGCTACAACCACATGGCCCT
GAAGGTGGACGGCGGAGGGCACCTGCACTGCAGCCTGGTGACCACCTACCGGTCCAAGAAAACCGTGGGC
AACATCAAGATGCCCGGCATCCACGCCGTGGACCGGCGGCTGGAAAGGCTGGAAGAGTCCGACAACGAGA
TGTTCGTGGTGCAGCGGGAGCACGCCGTGGCCAAGTTCGCCGGCCTGGGCGGAGGGTAA
